>Addgene plasmid #191694 | pCAG-3xHAtag-SP-CLSTN2 | addgene full sequence | sequence record 376965 | Addgene NGS Result
GGTCGACATTGATTATTGACTAGTTATTAATAGTAATCAATTACGGGGTCATTAGTTCATAGCCCATATA
TGGAGTTCCGCGTTACATAACTTACGGTAAATGGCCCGCCTGGCTGACCGCCCAACGACCCCCGCCCATT
GACGTCAATAATGACGTATGTTCCCATAGTAACGCCAATAGGGACTTTCCATTGACGTCAATGGGTGGAG
TATTTACGGTAAACTGCCCACTTGGCAGTACATCAAGTGTATCATATGCCAAGTACGCCCCCTATTGACG
TCAATGACGGTAAATGGCCCGCCTGGCATTATGCCCAGTACATGACCTTATGGGACTTTCCTACTTGGCA
GTACATCTACGTATTAGTCATCGCTATTACCATGGTCGAGGTGAGCCCCACGTTCTGCTTCACTCTCCCC
ATCTCCCCCCCCTCCCCACCCCCAATTTTGTATTTATTTATTTTTTAATTATTTTGTGCAGCGATGGGGG
CGGGGGGGGGGGGGGSGCGCGCCRGGSGGGGGGGGGGGGGGGGGGGGGGGGGGSGGGGSGRGGSGGAGRG
GKGCGGCGGCAGCCAATCAGAGCGGCGCGCTCCGAAAGTTTCCTTTTATGGCGAGGCGGCGGCGGCGGCG
GCCCTATAAAAAGCGAAGCGCGCGGCGGGCGGGAGTCGCTGCGCGCTGCCTTCGCCCCGTGCCCCGCTCC
GCCGCCGCCTCGCGCCGCCCGCCCCGGCTCTGACTGACCGCGTTACTCCCACAGGTGAGCGGGCGGGACG
GCCCTTCTCCTCCGGGCTGTAATTAGCGCTTGGTTTAATGACGGCTTGTTTCTTTTCTGTGGCTGCGTGA
AAGCCTTGAGGGGCTCCGGGAGGGCCCTTTGTGCGGGGGGAGCGGCTCGGGGGGTGCGTGCGTGTGTGTG
TGCGTGGGGAGCGCCGCGTGCGGCTCCGCGCTGCCCGGCGGCTGTGAGCGCTGCGGGCGCGGCGCGGGGC
TTTGTGCGCTCCGCAGTGTGCGCGAGGGGAGCGCGGCCGGGGGCGGTGCCCCGCGGTGCGGGGGGGGCTG
CGAGGGGAACAAAGGCTGCGTGCGGGGTGTGTGCGTGGGGGGGTGAGCAGGGGGTGTGGGCGCGTCGGTC
GGGCTGCAACCCCCCCTGCACCCCCCTCCCCGAGTTGCTGAGCACGGCCCGGCTTCGGGTGCGGGGCTCC
GTACGGGGCGTGGCGCGGGGCTCGCCGTGCCGGGCGGGGGGTGGCGGCAGGTGGGGGTGCCGGGCGGGGC
GGGGCCGCCTCGGGCCGGGGRGGGCTCGGGGGRGGGGCGCGGCGGCCCCCGGAGCGCCGGCGGCTGTCGA
GGCGCGGCGAGCCGCAGCCATTGCCTTTTATGGTAATCGTGCGAGAGGGCGCAGGGACTTCCTTTGTCCC
AAATCTGTGCGGAGCCGAAATCTGGGAGGCGCCGCCGCACCCCCTCTAGCGGGCGCGGGGCGAAGCGGTG
CGGCGCCGGCAGGAAGGAAATGGGCGGGGAGGGCCTTCGTGCGTCGCCGCGCCGCCGTCCCCTTCTCCCT
CTCCAGCCTCGGGGCTGTCCGCGGGGGGACGGCTGCCTTCGGGGGGGACGGGGCAGGGCGGGGTTCGGCT
TCTGGCGTGTGACCGGCGGCTCTAGAGCCTCTGCTAACCATGTTCATGCCTTCTTCTTTTTCCTACAGCT
CCTGGGCAACGTGCTGGTTATTGTGCTGTCTCATCATTTTGGCAAAGGCCACCATGTACCCATACGATGT
TCCAGATTACGCTGGCTATCCCTATGACGTCCCGGACTATGCAGGATCCTATCCATATGACGTTCCAGAT
TACGCTCTGCCTGGGCGGCTGTGCTGGGTGCCGCTCCTGCTGGCGCTGGGCGTGGGGAGCGGCAGCGGCG
GTGGCGGGGACAGCCGGCAGCGCCGCCTCCTCGCGGCTAAAGTCAATAAGCACAAGCCATGGATCGAGAC
TTCATATCATGGAGTCATAACTGAGAACAATGACACAGTCATTTTGGACCCACCACTGGTAGCCCTGGAT
AAAGATGCACCGGTTCCTTTTGCAGGGGAAATCTGTGCGTTCAAGATCCATGGCCAGGAGCTGCCCTTTG
AGGCTGTGGTGCTCAACAAGACATCAGGAGAGGGCCGGCTCCGTGCCAAGAGCCCCATTGACTGTGAGTT
GCAGAAGGAGTACACATTCATCATCCAGGCCTATGACTGTGGTGCTGGGCCCCACGAGACAGCCTGGAAA
AAGTCACACAAGGCCGTGGTCCATATACAGGTGAAGGATGTCAACGAGTTTGCTCCCACCTTCAAAGAGC
CAGCCTACAAGGCTGTTGTGACGGAGGGCAAGATCTATGACAGCATTCTGCAGGTGGAGGCCATTGACGA
GGACTGCTCCCCACAGTACAGCCAGATCTGCAACTATGAAATCGTCACCACAGATGTGCCTTTTGCCATC
GACAGAAATGGCAACATCAGGAACACTGAGAAGCTGAGCTATGACAAACAACACCAGTATGAGATCCTGG
TGACCGCCTACGACTGTGGACAGAAGCCCGCTGCTCAGGACACCCTGGTGCAGGTGGATGTGAAGCCAGT
TTGCAAGCCTGGCTGGCAAGACTGGACCAAGAGGATTGAGTACCAGCCTGGCTCCGGGAGCATGCCCCTG
TTCCCCAGCATCCACCTGGAGACGTGCGATGGAGCCGTGTCTTCCCTCCAGATCGTCACAGAGCTGCAGA
CTAATTACATTGGGAAGGGTTGTGACCGGGAGACCTACTCTGAGAAATCCCTTCAGAAGTTATGTGGAGC
CTCCTCTGGCATCATTGACCTCTTGCCATCCCCTAGCGCTGCCACCAACTGGACTGCAGGACTGCTGGTG
GACAGCAGTGAGATGATCTTCAAGTTTGACGGCAGGCAGGGTGCCAAAATCCCCGATGGGATTGTGCCCA
AGAACCTGACCGATCAGTTCACCATCACCATGTGGATGAAACACGGCCCCAGCCCTGGTGTGAGAGCCGA
GAAGGAAACCATCCTCTGCAACTCAGACAAAACCGAAATGAACCGGCATCACTATGCCCTGTATGTGCAC
AACTGCCGCCTCGTCTTTCTCTTGCGGAAGGACTTCGACCAGGCTGACACCTTTCGCCCCGCGGAGTTCC
ACTGGAAGCTGGATCAGATTTGTGACAAAGAGTGGCACTACTATGTCATCAATGTGGAGTTTCCTGTGGT
AACCTTATACATGGATGGAGCAACATATGAACCATACCTGGTGACCAACGACTGGCCCATTCATCCATCT
CACATAGCCATGCAACTCACAGTCGGCGCTTGTTGGCAAGGAGGAGAAGTCACCAAACCACAGTTTGCTC
AGTTCTTTCATGGAAGCCTGGCCAGTCTCACCATCCGCCCTGGCAAAATGGAAAGCCAGAAGGTGATCTC
CTGCCTGCAGGCCTGCAAGGAAGGGCTGGACATTAATTCCTTGGAAAGCCTTGGCCAAGGAATAAAGTAT
CACTTCAACCCCTCGCAGTCCATCCTGGTGATGGAAGGTGACGACATTGGGAACATTAACCGTGCTCTCC
AGAAAGTCTCCTACATCAACTCCAGGCAGTTCCCAACGGCGGGTGTGCGGCGCCTCAAAGTATCCTCCAA
AGTCCAGTGCTTTGGGGAAGACGTATGCATCAGTATCCCTGAGGTAGATGCCTATGTGATGGTCCTCCAG
GCCATCGAGCCCCGGATCACCCTCCGGGGCACAGACCACTTCTGGAGACCTGCTGCCCAGTTTGAAAGTG
CCAGGGGAGTGACCCTCTTCCCTGATATCAAGATTGTGAGCACCTTCGCCAAAACCGAAGCCCCCGGGGA
CGTGAAAACCACAGACCCCAAATCAGAAGTCTTAGAGGAAATGCTTCATAACTTAGATTTCTGTGACATT
TTGGTGATCGGAGGGGACTTGGACCCAAGGCAGGAGTGCTTGGAGCTCAACCACAGTGAGCTCCACCAAC
GACACCTGGATGCCACTAATTCTACTGCAGGCTACTCCATCTACGGTGTGGGCTCCATGAGCCGCTATGA
GCAGGTGCTACATCACATCCGCTACCGCAACTGGCGTCCGGCTTCCCTTGAGGCCCGGCGTTTCCGGATT
AAGTGCTCAGAACTCAATGGGCGCTACACTAGCAATGAGTTCAACTTGGAGGTCAGCATCCTTCATGAAG
ACCAAGTCTCAGATAAGGAGCATGTCAATCATCTGATTGTGCAGCCTCCCTTCCTCCAGTCTGTCCATCA
TCCTGAGTCCCGGAGTAGCATCCAGCACAGTTCAGTGGTCCCAAGCATTGCCACAGTGGTCATCATCATC
TCCGTGTGCATGCTTGTGTTTGTCGTGGCCATGGGTGTGTACCGGGTCCGGATCGCCCACCAGCACTTCA
TCCAGGAGACTGAGGCTGCCAAGGAATCTGAGATGGACTGGGACGATTCTGCGCTGACTATCACAGTCAA
CCCCATGGAGAAACATGAAGGACCAGGGCATGGGGAAGATGAGACTGAGGGAGAAGAGGAGGAAGAAGCC
GAGGAAGAAATGAGCTCCAGCAGTGGCTCTGACGACAGCGAAGAGGAGGAGGAGGAGGAAGGGATGGGCA
GAGGCAGACATGGGCAGAATGGAGCCAGGCAAGCCCAGCTGGAGTGGGATGACTCCACCCTCCCCTACTA
GGCACTCCTCAGGTGCAGGCTGCCTATCAGAAGGTGGTGGCTGGTGTGGCCAATGCCCTGGCTCACAAAT
ACCACTGAGATCTTTTTCCCTCTGCCAAAAATTATGGGGACATCATGAAGCCCCTTGAGCATCTGACTTC
TGGCTAATAAAGGAAATTTATTTTCATTGCAATAGTGTGTTGGAATTTTTTGTGTCTCTCACTCGGAAGG
ACATATGGGAGGGCAAATCATTTAAAACATCAGAATGAGTATTTGGTTTAGAGTTTGGCAACATATGCCC
ATATGCTGGCTGCCATGAACAAAGGTTGGCTATAAAGAGGTCATCAGTATATGAAACAGCCCCCTGCTGT
CCATTCCTTATTCCATAGAAAAGCCTTGACTTGAGGTTAGATTTTTTTTATATTTTGTTTTGTGTTATTT
TTTTCTTTAACATCCCTAAAATTTTCCTTACATGTTTTACTAGCCAGATTTTTCCTCCTCTCCTGACTAC
TCCCAGTCATAGCTGTCCCTCTTCTCTTATGGAGATCCCTCGACCTGCAGCCCAAGCTTGGCGTAATCAT
GGTCATAGCTGTTTCCTGTGTGAAATTGTTATCCGCTCACAATTCCACACAACATACGAGCCGGAAGCAT
AAAGTGTAAAGCCTGGGGTGCCTAATGAGTGAGCTAACTCACATTAATTGCGTTGCGCTCACTGCCCGCT
TTCCAGTCGGGAAACCTGTCGTGCCAGCGGATCCGCATCTCAATTAGTCAGCAACCATAGTCCCGCCCCT
AACTCCGCCCATCCCGCCCCTAACTCCGCCCAGTTCCGCCCATTCTCCGCCCCATGGCTGACTAATTTTT
TTTATTTATGCAGAGGCCGAGGCCGCCTCGGCCTCTGAGCTATTCCAGAAGTAGTGAGGAGGCTTTTTTG
GAGGCCTAGGCTTTTGCAAAAAGCTAACTTGTTTATTGCAGCTTATAATGGTTACAAATAAAGCAATAGC
ATCACAAATTTCACAAATAAAGCATTTTTTTCACTGCATTCTAGTTGTGGTTTGTCCAAACTCATCAATG
TATCTTATCATGTCTGGATCCGCTGCATTAATGAATCGGCCAACGCGCGGGGAGAGGCGGTTTGCGTATT
GGGCGCTCTTCCGCTTCCTCGCTCACTGACTCGCTGCGCTCGGTCGTTCGGCTGCGGCGAGCGGTATCAG
CTCACTCAAAGGCGGTAATACGGTTATCCACAGAATCAGGGGATAACGCAGGAAAGAACATGTGAGCAAA
AGGCCAGCAAAAGGCCAGGAACCGTAAAAAGGCCGCGTTGCTGGCGTTTTTCCATAGGCTCCGCCCCCCT
GACGAGCATCACAAAAATCGACGCTCAAGTCAGAGGTGGCGAAACCCGACAGGACTATAAAGATACCAGG
CGTTTCCCCCTGGAAGCTCCCTCGTGCGCTCTCCTGTTCCGACCCTGCCGCTTACCGGATACCTGTCCGC
CTTTCTCCCTTCGGGAAGCGTGGCGCTTTCTCATAGCTCACGCTGTAGGTATCTCAGTTCGGTGTAGGTC
GTTCGCTCCAAGCTGGGCTGTGTGCACGAACCCCCCGTTCAGCCCGACCGCTGCGCCTTATCCGGTAACT
ATCGTCTTGAGTCCAACCCGGTAAGACACGACTTATCGCCACTGGCAGCAGCCACTGGTAACAGGATTAG
CAGAGCGAGGTATGTAGGCGGTGCTACAGAGTTCTTGAAGTGGTGGCCTAACTACGGCTACACTAGAAGA
ACAGTATTTGGTATCTGCGCTCTGCTGAAGCCAGTTACCTTCGGAAAAAGAGTTGGTAGCTCTTGATCCG
GCAAACAAACCACCGCTGGTAGCGGTGGTTTTTTTGTTTGCAAGCAGCAGATTACGCGCAGAAAAAAAGG
ATCTCAAGAAGATCCTTTGATCTTTTCTACGGGGTCTGACGCTCAGTGGAACGAAAACTCACGTTAAGGG
ATTTTGGTCATGAGATTATCAAAAAGGATCTTCACCTAGATCCTTTTAAATTAAAAATGAAGTTTTAAAT
CAATCTAAAGTATATATGAGTAAACTTGGTCTGACAGTTACCAATGCTTAATCAGTGAGGCACCTATCTC
AGCGATCTGTCTATTTCGTTCATCCATAGTTGCCTGACTCCCCGTCGTGTAGATAACTACGATACGGGAG
GGCTTACCATCTGGCCCCAGTGCTGCAATGATACCGCGAGACCCACGCTCACCGGCTCCAGATTTATCAG
CAATAAACCAGCCAGCCGGAAGGGCCGAGCGCAGAAGTGGTCCTGCAACTTTATCCGCCTCCATCCAGTC
TATTAATTGTTGCCGGGAAGCTAGAGTAAGTAGTTCGCCAGTTAATAGTTTGCGCAACGTTGTTGCCATT
GCTACAGGCATCGTGGTGTCACGCTCGTCGTTTGGTATGGCTTCATTCAGCTCCGGTTCCCAACGATCAA
GGCGAGTTACATGATCCCCCATGTTGTGCAAAAAAGCGGTTAGCTCCTTCGGTCCTCCGATCGTTGTCAG
AAGTAAGTTGGCCGCAGTGTTATCACTCATGGTTATGGCAGCACTGCATAATTCTCTTACTGTCATGCCA
TCCGTAAGATGCTTTTCTGTGACTGGTGAGTACTCAACCAAGTCATTCTGAGAATAGTGTATGCGGCGAC
CGAGTTGCTCTTGCCCGGCGTCAATACGGGATAATACCGCGCCACATAGCAGAACTTTAAAAGTGCTCAT
CATTGGAAAACGTTCTTCGGGGCGAAAACTCTCAAGGATCTTACCGCTGTTGAGATCCAGTTCGATGTAA
CCCACTCGTGCACCCAACTGATCTTCAGCATCTTTTACTTTCACCAGCGTTTCTGGGTGAGCAAAAACAG
GAAGGCAAAATGCCGCAAAAAAGGGAATAAGGGCGACACGGAAATGTTGAATACTCATACTCTTCCTTTT
TCAATATTATTGAAGCATTTATCAGGGTTATTGTCTCATGAGCGGATACATATTTGAATGTATTTAGAAA
AATAAACAAATAGGGGTTCCGCGCACATTTCCCCGAAAAGTGCCACCTG
Features (pLannotate 1.2.2; 17 found; start..end, strand, type, name):
      5..384     +  enhancer       CMV enhancer: human cytomegalovirus immediate early enhancer
    662..1678    +  intron         chimeric intron: chimera between introns from chicken β-actin and rabbit β-globin
   1737..1763    +  CDS            3xHA (fragment): three tandem HA epitope tags
   1827..4688    +  CDS            CLSTN2: CSTN2_HUMAN - Also known as CS2. Experimental evidence at protein level: Swiss-Prot protein existence level 1. May modulate calcium-mediated postsynaptic signals. From Homo sapiens (Human).
   4694..4765    +  CDS            HBB (fragment): HBB_PONPY - Experimental evidence at transcript level: Swiss-Prot protein existence level 2. Involved in oxygen transport from the lung to the various peripheral tissues. From Pongo pygmaeus (Bornean orangutan).
   4836..4891    +  polyA_signal   β-globin poly(A) signal: rabbit β-globin polyadenylation signal (Gil and Proudfoot, 1987)
   5276..5292    -  protein_bind   lac operator: The lac repressor binds to the lac operator to inhibit transcription in E. coli. This inhibition can be relieved by adding lactose or isopropyl-β-D-thiogalactopyranoside (IPTG). lac repressor encoded by lacI
   5300..5330    -  promoter       lac promoter: promoter for the E. coli lac operon
   5345..5366    -  protein_bind   CAP binding site: CAP binding activates transcription in the presence of cAMP. E. coli catabolite activator protein
   5379..5418    -  CDS            lacI (fragment): lac repressor; lacI; The lac repressor binds to the lac operator to inhibit transcription in E. coli. This inhibition can be relieved by adding lactose or isopropyl-β-D-thiogalactopyranoside (IPTG).
   5425..5447    +  promoter       SV40 promoter (fragment): SV40 enhancer and early promoter
   5471..5606    +  rep_origin     SV40 ori: SV40 origin of replication
   5626..5760    +  polyA_signal   SV40 poly(A) signal: SV40 polyadenylation signal
   5762..5816    -  CDS            lacI (fragment): lac repressor; lacI; The lac repressor binds to the lac operator to inhibit transcription in E. coli. This inhibition can be relieved by adding lactose or isopropyl-β-D-thiogalactopyranoside (IPTG).
   5999..6587    -  rep_origin     ori: high-copy-number ColE1/pMB1/pBR322/pUC origin of replication
   6758..7618    -  CDS            AmpR: β-lactamase; bla; confers resistance to ampicillin, carbenicillin, and related antibiotics
   7619..7723    -  promoter       AmpR promoter: bla
