[The description below was written by a language model from this plasmid's Addgene catalogue record and pLannotate feature annotations shown in this document.]
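Description:
pCAG-3xHAtag-SP-CLSTN2 is a 7,749 bp mammalian expression plasmid built on the pCAG-Cre backbone, with the Cre cassette evidently replaced by an epitope-tagged human calsyntenin-2 (CLSTN2) coding sequence. It is maintained in E. coli as a high-copy plasmid through a ColE1/pUC-type origin and selected with ampicillin via the β-lactamase gene and its own promoter. Remnants of lac promoter/operator and lacI sequence are backbone carry-over with no role in the payload. An SV40 origin is also present, which can support episomal replication in cells expressing SV40 large T antigen.

Expression is driven by the CAG arrangement. The annotation picks up the CMV immediate-early enhancer and the chimeric chicken β-actin/rabbit β-globin intron, and the unannotated stretch between them is where the chicken β-actin promoter normally sits in this design. Downstream, the catalogue describes an insert consisting of a signal peptide, a 3xHA tag and the full-length wild-type CLSTN2 coding sequence. The feature table finds an HA-tag fragment shortly upstream of the annotated CLSTN2 open reading frame, but it does not annotate a signal peptide separately. The exact order of signal peptide and tag at the N-terminus therefore cannot be confirmed from the record. Placing the tag alongside a signal peptide is typically intended to keep the epitope on the mature protein after signal cleavage. Transcripts terminate at the rabbit β-globin polyadenylation signal; the short HBB "fragment" just before it is most likely β-globin 3′ sequence belonging to that cassette.

The stated purpose is expression of the CLSTN2 coding sequence, with the HA epitope allowing antibody detection. The associated work concerns markers of human midbrain dopaminergic neuron differentiation.
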