Addgene plasmid #191694: pCAG-3xHAtag-SP-CLSTN2
Purpose: For expression coding sequencing of CLSTN2
Depositing lab: Yuejun Chen. Depositing organization: Center for Excellence in Brain Science and Intelligence Technology, Chinese Academy of Sciences. Publication: Human midbrain dopaminergic neuronal differentiation markers predict cell therapy outcomes in a Parkinson's disease model. Xu P, He H, Gao Q, Zhou Y, Wu Z, Zhang X, Sun L, Hu G, Guan Q, You Z, Zhang X, Zheng W, Xiong M, Chen Y. J Clin Invest. 2022 Jul 15;132(14). pii: 156768. doi: 10.1172/JCI156768. PubMed 35700056.
Backbone
  Vector backbone: pCAG-Cre (Plasmid #13775)
  Backbone manufacturer: Connie Cepko
  Vector type: Mammalian Expression
Growth in bacteria
  Bacterial resistance: Ampicillin, 100 μg/mL
  Growth temperature: 37°C
  Growth strain: DH5alpha
  Copy number: High Copy
Gene/Insert
  Gene/Insert name: signal peptide, 3xHAtag and full length coding sequence of CLSTN2
  Species: H. sapiens (human)
  Mutation: WT
  Cloning method: Restriction Enzyme; 5′ cloning site Unknown (unknown if destroyed)
Terms and licenses: Academic/Nonprofit Terms; Industry Terms: Not Available to Industry
How to cite: pCAG-3xHAtag-SP-CLSTN2 was a gift from Yuejun Chen (Addgene plasmid # 191694 ; http://n2t.net/addgene:191694 ; RRID:Addgene_191694)
