>Addgene plasmid #191694 | pCAG-3xHAtag-SP-CLSTN2 | depositor partial sequence | sequence record 371576 | CLSTN2 coding sequence
CTGCCTGGGCGGCTGTGCTGGGTGCCGCTCCTGCTGGCGCTGGGCGTGGGGAGCGGCAGCGGCGGTGGCG
GGGACAGCCGGCAGCGCCGCCTCCTCGCGGCTAAAGTCAATAAGCACAAGCCATGGATCGAGACTTCATA
TCATGGAGTCATAACTGAGAACAATGACACAGTCATTTTGGACCCACCACTGGTAGCCCTGGATAAAGAT
GCACCGGTTCCTTTTGCAGGGGAAATCTGTGCGTTCAAGATCCATGGCCAGGAGCTGCCCTTTGAGGCTG
TGGTGCTCAACAAGACATCAGGAGAGGGCCGGCTCCGTGCCAAGAGCCCCATTGACTGTGAGTTGCAGAA
GGAGTACACATTCATCATCCAGGCCTATGACTGTGGTGCTGGGCCCCACGAGACAGCCTGGAAAAAGTCA
CACAAGGCCGTGGTCCATATACAGGTGAAGGATGTCAACGAGTTTGCTCCCACCTTCAAAGAGCCAGCCT
ACAAGGCTGTTGTGACGGAGGGCAAGATCTATGACAGCATTCTGCAGGTGGAGGCCATTGACGAGGACTG
CTCCCCACAGTACAGCCAGATCTGCAACTATGAAATCGTCACCACAGATGTGCCTTTTGCCATCGACAGA
AATGGCAACATCAGGAACACTGAGAAGCTGAGCTATGACAAACAACACCAGTATGAGATCCTGGTGACCG
CCTACGACTGTGGACAGAAGCCCGCTGCTCAGGACACCCTGGTGCAGGTGGATGTGAAGCCAGTTTGCAA
GCCTGGCTGGCAAGACTGGACCAAGAGGATTGAGTACCAGCCTGGCTCCGGGAGCATGCCCCTGTTCCCC
AGCATCCACCTGGAGACGTGCGATGGAGCCGTGTCTTCCCTCCAGATCGTCACAGAGCTGCAGACTAATT
ACATTGGGAAGGGTTGTGACCGGGAGACCTACTCTGAGAAATCCCTTCAAAAGTTATGTGGAGCCTCCTC
TGGCATCATTGACCTCTTGCCATCCCCTAGCGCTGCCACCAACTGGACTGCAGGACTGCTGGTGGACAGC
AGTGAGATGATCTTCAAGTTTGACGGCAGGCAGGGTGCCAAAGTCCCCGATGGGATTGTGCCCAAGAACC
TGACCGATCAGTTCACCATCACCATGTGGATGAAACACGGCCCCAGCCCTGGTGTGAGAGCCGAGAAGGA
AACCATCCTCTGCAACTCAGACAAAACCGAAATGAACCGGCATCACTATGCCCTGTATGTGCACAACTGC
CGCCTCGTCTTTCTCTTGCGGAAGGACTTCGACCAGGCTGACACCTTTCGCCCCGCGGAGTTCCACTGGA
AGCTGGATCAGATTTGTGACAAAGAGTGGCACTACTATGTCATCAATGTGGAGTTTCCTGTGGTAACCTT
ATACATGGATGGAGCAACATATGAACCATACCTGGTGACCAACGACTGGCCCATTCATCCATCTCACATA
GCCATGCAACTCACAGTCGGCGCTTGTTGGCAAGGAGGAGAAGTCACCAAACCACAGTTTGCTCAGTTCT
TTCATGGAAGCCTGGCCAGTCTCACCATCCGCCCTGGCAAAATGGAAAGCCAGAAGGTGATCTCCTGCCT
GCAGGCCTGCAAGGAAGGGCTGGACATTAATTCCTTGGAAAGCCTTGGCCAAGGAATAAAGTATCACTTC
AACCCCTCGCAGTCCATCCTGGTGATGGAAGGTGACGACATTGGGAACATTAACCGTGCTCTCCAGAAAG
TCTCCTACATCAACTCCAGGCAGTTCCCAACGGCGGGTGTGCGGCGCCTCAAAGTATCCTCCAAAGTCCA
GTGCTTTGGGGAAGACGTATGCATCAGTATCCCTGAGGTAGATGCCTATGTGATGGTCCTCCAGGCCATC
GAGCCCCGGATCACCCTCCGGGGCACAGACCACTTCTGGAGACCTGCTGCCCAGTTTGAAAGTGCCAGGG
GAGTGACCCTCTTCCCTGATATCAAGATTGTGAGCACCTTCGCCAAAACCGAAGCCCCCGGGGACGTGAA
AACCACAGACCCCAAATCAGAAGTCTTAGAGGAAATGCTTCATAACTTAGATTTCTGTGACATTTTGGTG
ATCGGAGGGGACTTGGACCCAAGGCAGGAGTGCTTGGAGCTCAACCACAGTGAGCTCCACCAACGACACC
TGGATGCCACTAATTCTACTGCAGGCTACTCCATCTACGGTGTGGGCTCCATGAGCCGCTATGAGCAGGT
GCTACATCACATCCGCTACCGCAACTGGCGTCCGGCTTCCCTTGAGGCCCGGCGTTTCCGGATTAAGTGC
TCAGAACTCAATGGGCGCTACACTAGCAATGAGTTCAACTTGGAGGTCAGCATCCTTCATGAAGACCAAG
TCTCAGATAAGGAGCATGTCAATCATCTGATTGTGCAGCCTCCCTTCCTCCAGTCTGTCCATCATCCTGA
GTCCCGGAGTAGCATCCAGCACAGTTCAGTGGTCCCAAGCATTGCCACAGTGGTCATCATCATCTCCGTG
TGCATGCTTGTGTTTGTCGTGGCCATGGGTGTGTACCGGGTCCGGATCGCCCACCAGCACTTCATCCAGG
AGACTGAGGCTGCCAAGGAATCTGAGATGGACTGGGACGATTCTGCGCTGACTATCACAGTCAACCCCAT
GGAGAAACATGAAGGACCAGGGCATGGGGAAGATGAGACTGAGGGAGAAGAGGAGGAAGAAGCCGAGGAA
GAAATGAGCTCCAGCAGTGGCTCTGACGACAGCGAAGAGGAGGAGGAGGAGGAAGGGATGGGCAGAGGCA
GACATGGGCAGAATGGAGCCAGGCAAGCCCAGCTGGAGTGGGATGACTCCACCCTCCCCTACTAG
