>Addgene plasmid #191694 | pCAG-3xHAtag-SP-CLSTN2 | depositor partial sequence | sequence record 371577 | 3xHAtag
TACCCATACGATGTTCCAGATTACGCTGGCTATCCCTATGACGTCCCGGACTATGCAGGATCCTATCCAT
ATGACGTTCCAGATTACGCT
